>Addgene plasmid #37484 | pRK5 Flag Grb10 5A short | addgene partial sequence | sequence record 49869 | SP6 5'-ATTTAGGTGACACTATAG-3'
GTGTCACTCCCAGGTCCAACTGCACCTCGGTTCTATCGATTGAATTCACCATGGAAATGGACTACAAGGA
TGACGATGACAAGGGTGGTGGTGGTGGTGCGTCGACGATGAATGCATCCCTGGAGAGCCTGTACTCGGCC
TGCAGCATGCAGTCAGACACGGTGCCCCTCCTGCAGAATGGCCAGCATGCCCGCAGCCAGCCTCGGGCTT
CAGGCCCTCCTCGGTCCATCCAGCCACAGGTGTCCCCAAGGCAGAGGGTGCAGCGCTCCCAGCCTGTGCA
CATCCTCGCTGTCAGGCGCCTTCAGGAGGAAGACCAGCAGTTTAGAACCTCATCTCTGCCGGCCATCCCC
AATCCTTTTCCTGAACTCTGTGGCCCTGGGGCCCCCCCTGTGCTCGCGCCGGGTGCTTTACCTCCGAGCC
AGGCCGCCGCAAAGCAGGATGTTAAAGTCTTTAGTGAAGATGGGACAAGCAAAGTGGTGGAGATTCTAGC
AGACATGACAGCCAGAGACCTGTGCCAATTGCTGGTTTACAAAAGTCACTGTGTGGATGACAACAGCTGG
ACACTAGTGGAGCACCACCCGCACCTAGGATTAGAGAGGTGCTTGGAAGACCATGAGCTGGTGGTCCAGG
TGGAGAGTACCATGGCCAGTGAGAGTAAATTTCTATTCAGGAAGAATTACGCAAAATACGAGTTCTTTAA
AAATCCCATGAATTTCTTCCCAGAACAGATGGTTACTTGGTGCCAGCAGTCAAATGGCAGTCAAACCCAG
CTTTTGCAGAATTTTCTGAACTCCAGTAGTTGTCCTGAAATTCAAGGGTTTTTGCATGTGAAAGAGCTGG
GAAAGAAATCATGGAAAAAGCTGTATGTGTGTTTGCGGAGATCTGGCCTTTATTGCTCCACCAAGGGAAC
TTCAAAGGAACCCAGACACCTGCAGCTGCT
