>Addgene plasmid #37484 | pRK5 Flag Grb10 5A short | addgene partial sequence | sequence record 49871 | SV40pA-R 5'-GAAATTTGTGATGCTATTGC-3'
ATAAGCTGCATAACAGTTGGGCCATGGCGGCCAAGCTGGGGATCCTTACTTACTTAGCGGCCGCTCATAA
GGCCACTCGGATGCAGTGGTGCTTGAGTTTGCAAGGCAGGACTCCTTTGTTCAGCTGGTAAAAGTCAACC
AGCTGGATCAGGTCAGAGAATTTGGTGTTCCCGTCATCTAGGCTGAAGAACGTCTGCCCGTCGTCCTCGC
AAGGTAAGATCTGGAAATTTTTAATTTTCTGGTGATGACACAGTGTGAGTACAAATGCCTTTGGATTACT
CTGGCTGTCACGGAGGAGAAAAAGCCCATCCACGAGCCCTTGCTGTTTAATGATCCTGTGGGATTCCTCC
CTGGAGATCCTCCCGTGAAACCAGTGCTGTGTCCTGTGAATCACTGTACTTAGGGTAGAAGGGTGGAGGG
GAGCTTGGGCACCTAGGATGTTCATCCGTGTGCTTCGCTTCCTCCAGGCGTGGCCCTCCTCCAGGGCTGC
GCTCTGGGCCTCCGCCGGATTCTCTATCACGCGTCCTGTTTGCCCAGAAAAATCCATTGCCACGAGGGAG
TTCTCGGAGACACTGCGCACTGGCGTCGAGAACGGGGACAGCAAGGCCTTCCTCTGCTGAGGGATTCGGT
AATTCTGGTAAAGGAGCATTCCATACTTGAGGAGTCTGAACGCTGTCATCCAGCACGTCCTGGTTTGCTC
GTCCTCTGCACAGAGCAACCTCAGCTCTTTAGTTTCATTCCTGACTTTGTTTGGCTTTATGCAGAGCCCG
TGGTCTGTAGGGGCGTTGTACTGCTTCCTGCCAGCGATCAGGGAGAAGATGTTGCTGTCCTCCAGGTCGG
CCAGCAGCTGCAGGTGTCTGGGTTCCTTTGAAGTTCCTGTGACATAG
