[The description below was written by a language model from this plasmid's Addgene catalogue record.]
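Description:
pRK5 Flag Grb10 5A short is a mammalian expression plasmid built on the pRK5-FLAG backbone (about 4.7 kb without insert). It is maintained as a high-copy plasmid in E. coli under ampicillin selection. The record does not list the promoter or the origin of replication. The sequencing primers it does list (SP6 upstream, an SV40 polyadenylation-signal reverse primer downstream) indicate that the insert lies between an SP6 promoter site and an SV40 polyA region. No mammalian selection marker is recorded, which suggests the plasmid is meant for transient transfection.

The insert is a 1,611 bp human GRB10 coding sequence cloned between SalI and NotI, both of which are preserved. It is fused in frame to an N-terminal FLAG epitope supplied by the backbone, which allows detection and immunoprecipitation with anti-FLAG reagents. "Short" refers to isoform C, a 536-amino-acid form lacking the N-terminal 58 residues of the longer isoform. "5A" refers to five alanine substitutions at serine or threonine residues: S150A, T155A, S158A, S474A and S476A. Replacing these residues with alanine prevents their phosphorylation, giving a phospho-deficient version of the adaptor protein.

The associated publication concerns the mTOR-regulated phosphoproteome and a mechanism by which mTORC1 inhibits growth factor signaling. In that context, the construct is most plausibly used as a non-phosphorylatable mutant, compared against wild-type Grb10 to test how phosphorylation at these sites affects Grb10 function in growth factor signaling. The record itself does not describe specific experiments.
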