Addgene plasmid #37484: pRK5 Flag Grb10 5A short
Depositing lab: David Sabatini. Depositing organization: Whitehead Institute for Biomedical Research. Publication: The mTOR-regulated phosphoproteome reveals a mechanism of mTORC1-mediated inhibition of growth factor signaling. Hsu PP, Kang SA, Rameseder J, Zhang Y, Ottina KA, Lim D, Peterson TR, Choi Y, Gray NS, Yaffe MB, Marto JA, Sabatini DM. Science. 2011 Jun 10;332(6035):1317-22. 10.1126/science.1199498 PubMed 21659604.
Backbone
  Vector backbone: pRK5-FLAG
  Backbone size w/o insert (bp): 4700
  Vector type: Mammalian Expression
Growth in bacteria
  Bacterial resistance: Ampicillin, 100 μg/mL
  Growth temperature: 37°C
  Growth strain: DH5alpha
  Copy number: High Copy
Gene/Insert
  Gene/Insert name: Grb10 5A
  Species: H. sapiens (human)
  Insert size (bp): 1611
  Mutation: isoform C (missing N-term 58aa), 536aa, S150A T155A S158A S474A S476A
  GenBank ID: NM_001001550.2
  Entrez Gene: GRB10 (a.k.a. GRB-IR, Grb-10, IRBP, MEG1, RSS)
  Tag / fusion protein: Flag (N terminal on backbone)
  Cloning method: Restriction Enzyme; 5′ cloning site SalI (not destroyed); 3′ cloning site NotI (not destroyed)
  Sequencing primers: 5′ SP6; 3′ SV40pA-R
Terms and licenses: Academic/Nonprofit Terms; Industry Terms: Not Available to Industry
How to cite: pRK5 Flag Grb10 5A short was a gift from David Sabatini (Addgene plasmid # 37484 ; http://n2t.net/addgene:37484 ; RRID:Addgene_37484)
